Addgene plasmid #159682: R713-M91-303: CMV51p> Halotag-Hs.NRAS
Purpose: Mammalian protein expression of NRAS-Halotag fusion
Depositing lab: Dominic Esposito. Depositing organization: National Cancer Institute (NCI). Publication: Membrane interactions of the globular domain and the hypervariable region of KRAS4b define its unique diffusion behavior. Goswami D, Chen, Yang Y, Gudla PR, Columbus J, Worthy K, Rigby M, Wheeler M, Mukhopadhyay S, Powell K, Burgan W, Wall V, Esposito D, Simanshu DK, Lightstone FC, Nissley DV, McCormick F, Turbyville T. Elife. 2020 Jan 20;9. pii: 47654. doi: 10.7554/eLife.47654. PubMed 31958057.
Backbone
  Vector backbone: pDest-303
  Vector type: Mammalian Expression
Growth in bacteria
  Bacterial resistance: Ampicillin, 100 μg/mL
  Growth temperature: 37°C
  Growth strain: DH5alpha
  Copy number: High Copy
Gene/Insert
  Gene/Insert name: Halotag-Hs.NRAS
  Species: H. sapiens (human)
  Entrez Gene: NRAS (a.k.a. ALPS4, CMNS, KRAS, N-ras, NCMS, NRAS1, NS6)
  Tag / fusion protein: Halotag (N terminal on insert)
  Cloning method: Gateway Cloning
Terms and licenses: Academic/Nonprofit Terms; Industry Terms: Not Available to Industry
How to cite: R713-M91-303: CMV51p> Halotag-Hs.NRAS was a gift from Dominic Esposito (Addgene plasmid # 159682 ; http://n2t.net/addgene:159682 ; RRID:Addgene_159682)
