[The description below was written by a language model from this plasmid's Addgene catalogue record and pLannotate feature annotations shown in this document.]
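Description:
R713-M91-303: CMV51p> Halotag-Hs.NRAS is a mammalian expression plasmid of 8,899 nt, built by Gateway cloning in the pDest-303 destination backbone, that produces human NRAS fused at its N terminus to HaloTag. It is maintained in E. coli as a high-copy plasmid through a ColE1/pUC-type origin and selected with ampicillin via the AmpR β-lactamase gene. An f1 origin and remnants of lac regulatory sequence are also annotated in the backbone. For mammalian cells, the vector carries an SV40 early promoter driving the neo gene, followed by an SV40 polyadenylation signal. This cassette would allow G418 selection of stable lines. It also contains the Epstein-Barr virus oriP element, which supports episomal maintenance in cells that supply EBNA1. No EBNA1 gene is annotated on the plasmid itself.

The expression cassette is assembled from multisite Gateway modules, as shown by the attB4, attB5 and attL1/attL2-derived scars that flank each part. The promoter module, named CMV51p in the construct title, is annotated as the human CMV immediate-early enhancer and promoter. It drives a single reading frame consisting of HaloTag, a TEV protease cleavage site and the NRAS coding sequence, terminated by the bovine growth hormone polyadenylation signal. HaloTag is a modified bacterial dehalogenase that bonds covalently to chloroalkane ligands, so the fusion can be labelled with fluorescent dyes in living cells. Placing the tag at the N terminus leaves the C-terminal end of NRAS, which in RAS proteins mediates membrane anchoring, unobstructed. The associated publication concerns membrane interactions and diffusion behaviour of KRAS4b, which suggests this construct serves in imaging comparisons among RAS isoforms, although the record states only mammalian expression of the fusion.
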