Features (pLannotate 1.2.2; 26 found; start..end, strand, type, name):
    204..1993    -  rep_origin     oriP: Epstein-Barr virus oriP replication origin (Yates et al., 2000)
   2014..2066    -  misc_feature   bom (fragment): basis of mobility region from pBR322
   2199..2219    +  protein_bind   attB4: mutant version of attB; core recombination site for the Gateway® BP reaction BP Clonase™
   2230..2533    +  enhancer       CMV enhancer: human cytomegalovirus immediate early enhancer
   2535..2734    +  promoter       CMV promoter: human cytomegalovirus (CMV) immediate early promoter
   2805..2823    -  protein_bind   attB5 (fragment): mutant version of attB; core recombination site for the Gateway® BP reaction BP Clonase™
   2829..3719    +  CDS            HaloTag®: modified bacterial dehalogenase that forms covalent bonds with chloroalkane derivatives
   3732..3752    +  CDS            TEV site: tobacco etch virus (TEV) protease recognition and cleavage site
   3769..3786    +  protein_bind   attL1 (fragment): mutant version of attL; recombination site for the Gateway® LR reaction LR Clonase™
   3795..4361    +  CDS            NRAS: RASN_HUMAN - Also known as HRAS1. Experimental evidence at protein level: Swiss-Prot protein existence level 1. Ras proteins bind GDP/GTP and possess intrinsic GTPase activity. From Homo sapiens (Human).
   4372..4389    -  protein_bind   attL2 (fragment): mutant version of attL; recombination site for the Gateway® LR reaction LR Clonase™
   4452..4470    -  promoter       SP6 promoter: promoter for bacteriophage SP6 RNA polymerase
   4496..4720    +  polyA_signal   bGH poly(A) signal: bovine growth hormone polyadenylation signal
   4724..4745    +  promoter       SV40 promoter (fragment): SV40 enhancer and early promoter
   4766..5194    +  rep_origin     f1 ori (sequence partly withheld): f1 bacteriophage origin of replication; arrow indicates direction of (+) strand synthesis
   5208..5537    +  promoter       SV40 promoter: SV40 enhancer and early promoter
   5604..6395    +  CDS            neo: KKA2_KLEPN - Also known as kan, nptII. Experimental evidence at protein level: Swiss-Prot protein existence level 1. Resistance to kanamycin, neomycin, paromomycin, ribostamycin, butirosin and gentamicin B. From Klebsiella pneumoniae.
   6419..6577    +  CDS            ble (fragment): BLE_KLEPN - Experimental evidence at protein level: Swiss-Prot protein existence level 1. Binding protein with a strong affinity to the bleomycin family of antibiotics. Binds to CL990; an antimitotic-antibiotic compound. From Klebsiella pneumoniae.
   6572..6693    +  polyA_signal   SV40 poly(A) signal: SV40 polyadenylation signal
   6766..6782    -  protein_bind   lac operator: The lac repressor binds to the lac operator to inhibit transcription in E. coli. This inhibition can be relieved by adding lactose or isopropyl-β-D-thiogalactopyranoside (IPTG). lac repressor encoded by lacI
   6790..6820    -  promoter       lac promoter: promoter for the E. coli lac operon
   6835..6856    -  protein_bind   CAP binding site: CAP binding activates transcription in the presence of cAMP. E. coli catabolite activator protein
   6869..6961    -  CDS            lacI (fragment): lac repressor; lacI; The lac repressor binds to the lac operator to inhibit transcription in E. coli. This inhibition can be relieved by adding lactose or isopropyl-β-D-thiogalactopyranoside (IPTG).
   7144..7732    -  rep_origin     ori: high-copy-number ColE1/pMB1/pBR322/pUC origin of replication
   7903..8763    -  CDS            AmpR: β-lactamase; bla; confers resistance to ampicillin, carbenicillin, and related antibiotics
   8764..8868    -  promoter       AmpR promoter: bla
>Addgene plasmid #159682 | R713-M91-303: CMV51p> Halotag-Hs.NRAS | addgene full sequence | sequence record 313411 | Addgene NGS Result
GACGGATCGGGAGATCCGCCTTTATGTGTAACTCTTGGCTGAAGCTCTTACACCAATGCTGGGGGACATG
TACCTCCCAGGGGCCCAGGAAGACTACGGGAGGCTACACCAACGTCAATCAGAGGGGCCTGTGTAGCTAC
CGATAAGCGGACCCTCAAGAGGGCATTAGCAATAGTGTTTATAAGGCCCCCTTGTTAACCCTAAACGGGT
AGCATATGCTTCCCGGGTAGTAGTATATACTATCCAGACTAACCCTAATTCAATAGCATATGTTACCCAA
CGGGAAGCATATGCTATCGAATTAGGGTTAGTAAAAGGGTCCTAAGGAACAGCGATATCTCCCACCCCAT
GAGCTGTCACGGTTTTATTTACATGGGGTCAGGATTCCACGAGGGTAGTGAACCATTTTAGTCACAAGGG
CAGTGGCTGAAGATCAAGGAGCGGGCAGTGAACTCTCCTGAATCTTCGCCTGCTTCTTCATTCTCCTTCG
TTTAGCTAATAGAATAACTGCTGAGTTGTGAACAGTAAGGTGTATGTGAGGTGCTCGAAAACAAGGTTTC
AGGTGACGCCCCCAGAATAAAATTTGGACGGGGGGTTCAGTGGTGGCATTGTGCTATGACACCAATATAA
CCCTCACAAACCCCTTGGGCAATAAATACTAGTGTAGGAATGAAACATTCTGAATATCTTTAACAATAGA
AATCCATGGGGTGGGGACAAGCCGTAAAGACTGGATGTCCATCTCACACGAATTTATGGCTATGGGCAAC
ACATAATCCTAGTGCAATATGATACTGGGGTTATTAAGATGTGTCCCAGGCAGGGACCAAGACAGGTGAA
CCATGTTGTTACACTCTATTTGTAACAAGGGGAAAGAGAGTGGACGCCGACAGCAGCGGACTCCACTGGT
TGTCTCTAACACCCCCGAAAATTAAACGGGGCTCCACGCCAATGGGGCCCATAAACAAAGACAAGTGGCC
ACTCTTTTTTTTGAAATTGTGGAGTGGGGGCACGCGTCAGCCCCCACACGCCGCCCTGCGGTTTTGGACT
GTAAAATAAGGGTGTAATAACTTGGCTGATTGTAACCCCGCTAACCACTGCGGTCAAACCACTTGCCCAC
AAAACCACTAATGGCACCCCGGGGAATACCTGCATAAGTAGGTGGGCGGGCCAAGATAGGGGCGCGATTG
CTGCGATCTGGAGGACAAATTACACACACTTGCGCCTGAGCGCCAAGCACAGGGTTGTTGGTCCTCATAT
TCACGAGGTCGCTGAGAGCACGGTGGGCTAATGTTGCCATGGGTAGCATATACTACCCAAATATCTGGAT
AGCATATGCTATCCTAATCTATATCTGGGTAGCATAGGCTATCCTAATCTATATCTGGGTAGCATATGCT
ATCCTAATCTATATCTGGGTAGTATATGCTATCCTAATTTATATCTGGGTAGCATAGGCTATCCTAATCT
ATATCTGGGTAGCATATGCTATCCTAATCTATATCTGGGTAGTATATGCTATCCTAATCTGTATCCGGGT
AGCATATGCTATCCTAATAGAGATTAGGGTAGTATATGCTATCCTAATTTATATCTGGGTAGCATATACT
ACCCAAATATCTGGATAGCATATGCTATCCTAATCTATATCTGGGTAGCATATGCTATCCTAATCTATAT
CTGGGTAGCATAGGCTATCCTAATCTATATCTGGGTAGCATATGCTATCCTAATCTATATCTGGGTAGTA
TATGCTATCCTAATTTATATCTGGGTAGCATAGGCTATCCTAATCTATATCTGGGTAGCATATGCTATCC
TAATCTATATCTGGGTAGTATATGCTATCCTAATCTGTATCCGGGTAGCATATGCTATCCTCATGCATAT
ACAGTCAGCATATGATACCCAGTAGTAGAGTGGGAGTGCTATCCTTTGCATATGCCGCCACCTCCCAAGG
GGGCGTGAATTTTCGCTGCTTGTCCTTTTCCTGCTGGGGATCTCCCGATCCCCTATGGTGCACTCTCAGT
ACAATCTGCTCTGATGCCGCATAGTTAAGCCAGTATCTGCTCCCTGCTTGTGTGTTGGAGGTCGCTGAGT
AGTGCGCGAGCAAAATTTAAGCTACAACAAGGCAAGGCTTGACCGACAATTGCATGAAGAATCTGCTTAG
GGTTAGGCGTTTTGCGCTGCTTCGATCACAACTTTGTATAGAAAAGTTGGCCCTGCAGGCGTTACATAAC
TTACGGTAAATGGCCCGCCTGGCTGACCGCCCAACGACCCCCGCCCATTGACGTCAATAATGACGTATGT
TCCCATAGTAACGCCAATAGGGACTTTCCATTGACGTCAATGGGTGGAGTATTTACGGTAAACTGCCCAC
TTGGCAGTACATCAAGTGTATCATATGCCAAGTCCGCCCCCTATTGACGTCAATGACGGTAAATGGCCCG
CCTGGCATTATGCCCAGTACATGACCTTACGGGACTTTCCTACTTGGCAGTACATCTACGTATTAGTCAT
CGCTATTACCATGGTGATGCGGTTTTGGCAGTACACCAATGGGCGTGGATAGCGGTTTGACTCACGGGGA
TTTCCAAGTCTCCACCCCATTGACGTCAATGGGAGTTTGTTTTGGCACCAAAATCAACGGGACTTTCCAA
AATGTCGTAATAACCCCGCCCCGTTGACGCAAATGGGCGGTAGGCGTGTACGGTGGGAGGTCTATATAAG
CAGAGCTCGTTTAGTGAACCGTCAGATCGCCTGGAGACGCCATCCACGCTGTTTTGACCTCCATAGAAGA
CAGCCAACTTTTGTATACAAAGTGGACCATGGCAGAAATCGGTACTGGCTTTCCATTCGACCCCCATTAT
GTGGAAGTCCTGGGCGAGCGCATGCACTACGTCGATGTTGGTCCGCGCGATGGCACCCCTGTGCTGTTCC
TGCACGGTAACCCGACCTCCTCCTACGTGTGGCGCAACATCATCCCGCATGTTGCACCGACCCATCGCTG
CATTGCTCCAGACCTGATCGGTATGGGCAAATCCGACAAACCAGACCTGGGTTATTTCTTCGACGACCAC
GTCCGCTTCATGGATGCCTTCATCGAAGCCCTGGGTCTGGAAGAGGTCGTCCTGGTCATTCACGACTGGG
GCTCCGCTCTGGGTTTCCACTGGGCCAAGCGCAATCCAGAGCGCGTCAAAGGTATTGCATTTATGGAGTT
CATCCGCCCTATCCCGACCTGGGACGAATGGCCAGAATTTGCCCGCGAGACCTTCCAGGCCTTCCGCACC
ACCGACGTCGGCCGCAAGCTGATCATCGATCAGAACGTTTTTATCGAGGGTACGCTGCCGATGGGTGTCG
TCCGCCCGCTGACTGAAGTCGAGATGGACCATTACCGCGAGCCGTTCCTGAATCCTGTTGACCGCGAGCC
ACTGTGGCGCTTCCCAAACGAGCTGCCAATCGCCGGTGAGCCAGCGAACATCGTCGCGCTGGTCGAAGAA
TACATGGACTGGCTGCACCAGTCCCCTGTCCCGAAGCTGCTGTTCTGGGGCACCCCAGGCGTTCTGATCC
CACCGGCCGAAGCCGCTCGCCTGGCCAAAAGCCTGCCTAACTGCAAGGCTGTGGACATCGGCCCGGGTCT
GAATCTGCTGCAAGAAGACAACCCGGACCTGATCGGCAGCGAGATCGCGCGCTGGCTGTCGACGCTCGAG
ATTTCCGGCGAGCCAACCACTGAGGATCTGTACTTTCAGAGCGATAACGCGATCGCCACAACTTTGTACA
AAAAAGTTGGCACCATGACTGAGTACAAACTGGTGGTGGTTGGAGCAGGTGGTGTTGGGAAAAGCGCACT
GACAATCCAGCTAATCCAGAACCACTTTGTAGATGAATATGATCCCACCATAGAGGATTCTTACAGAAAA
CAAGTGGTTATAGATGGTGAAACCTGTTTGTTGGACATACTGGATACAGCTGGACAAGAAGAGTACAGTG
CCATGAGAGACCAATACATGAGGACAGGCGAAGGCTTCCTCTGTGTATTTGCCATCAATAATAGCAAGTC
ATTTGCGGATATTAACCTCTACAGGGAGCAGATTAAGCGAGTAAAAGACTCGGATGATGTACCTATGGTG
CTAGTGGGAAACAAGTGTGATTTGCCAACAAGGACAGTTGATACAAAACAAGCCCACGAACTGGCCAAGA
GTTACGGGATTCCATTCATTGAAACCTCAGCCAAGACCAGACAGGGTGTTGAAGATGCTTTTTACACACT
GGTAAGAGAAATACGCCAGTACCGAATGAAAAAACTCAACAGCAGTGATGATGGGACTCAGGGTTGTATG
GGATTGCCATGTGTGGTGATGTAATAATCAACTTTCTTGTACAAAGTTGTGAAATTCTGCAGATATCCAT
CACACTGGCGGCCGCTCGAGCATGCATCTAGAGGGCCCTATTCTATAGTGTCACCTAAATGCTAGAGCTC
GCTGATCAGCCTCGACTGTGCCTTCTAGTTGCCAGCCATCTGTTGTTTGCCCCTCCCCCGTGCCTTCCTT
GACCCTGGAAGGTGCCACTCCCACTGTCCTTTCCTAATAAAATGAGGAAATTGCATCGCATTGTCTGAGT
AGGTGTCATTCTATTCTGGGGGGTGGGGTGGGGCAGGACAGCAAGGGGGAGGATTGGGAAGACAATAGCA
GGCATGCTGGGGATGCGGTGGGCTCTATGGCTTCTGAGGCGGAAAGAACCAGCTGGGGCTCTAGGGGGTA
TCCCC
[124 nt withheld, positions 4766-4889]
C
[91 nt withheld, positions 4891-4981]
A
[49 nt withheld, positions 4983-5031]
CCTTTGACGTTGGAGTCCACGTTCTTT
[37 nt withheld, positions 5059-5095]
ACCCTATCTCGGTCTATTCTTTTGATTTATAAGGGATTTTGCCGATTTCGGCCTATTGGTTAAAAAATGA
GCTGATTTAACAAAAATTTAACGCGAATTAATTCTGTGGAATGTGTGTCAGTTAGGGTGTGGAAAGTCCC
CAGGCTCCCCAGCAGGCAGAAGTATGCAAAGCATGCATCTCAATTAGTCAGCAACCAGGTGTGGAAAGTC
CCTAGGCTCCCCAGCAGGCAGAAGTATGCAAAGCATGCATCTCAATTAGTCAGCAACCATAGTCCCGCCC
CTAACTCCGCCCATCCCGCCCCTAACTCCGCCCAGTTCCGCCCATTCTCCGCCCCATGGCTGACTAATTT
TTTTTATTTATGCAGAGGCCGAGGCCGCCTCTGCCTCTGAGCTATTCCAGAAGTAGTGAGGAGGCTTTTT
TGGAGGCCTAGGCTTTTGCAAAAAGCTCCCGGGAGCTTGTATATCCATTTTCGGATCTGATCAAGAGACA
GGATGAGGATCGTTTCGCATGATTGAACAAGATGGATTGCACGCAGGTTCTCCGGCCGCTTGGGTGGAGA
GGCTATTCGGCTATGACTGGGCACAACAGACAATCGGCTGCTCTGATGCCGCCGTGTTCCGGCTGTCAGC
GCAGGGGCGCCCGGTTCTTTTTGTCAAGACCGACCTGTCCGGTGCCCTGAATGAACTGCAGGACGAGGCA
GCGCGGCTATCGTGGCTGGCCACGACGGGCGTTCCTTGCGCAGCTGTGCTCGACGTTGTCACTGAAGCGG
GAAGGGACTGGCTGCTATTGGGCGAAGTGCCGGGGCAGGATCTCCTGTCATCTCACCTTGCTCCTGCCGA
GAAAGTATCCATCATGGCTGATGCAATGCGGCGGCTGCATACGCTTGATCCGGCTACCTGCCCATTCGAC
CACCAAGCGAAACATCGCATCGAGCGAGCACGTACTCGGATGGAAGCCGGTCTTGTCGATCAGGATGATC
TGGACGAAGAGCATCAGGGGCTCGCGCCAGCCGAACTGTTCGCCAGGCTCAAGGCGCGCATGCCCGACGG
CGAGGATCTCGTCGTGACCCATGGCGATGCCTGCTTGCCGAATATCATGGTGGAAAATGGCCGCTTTTCT
GGATTCATCGACTGTGGCCGGCTGGGTGTGGCGGACCGCTATCAGGACATAGCGTTGGCTACCCGTGATA
TTGCTGAAGAGCTTGGCGGCGAATGGGCTGACCGCTTCCTCGTGCTTTACGGTATCGCCGCTCCCGATTC
GCAGCGCATCGCCTTCTATCGCCTTCTTGACGAGTTCTTCTGAGCGGGACTCTGGGGTTCGAAATGACCG
ACCAAGCGACGCCCAACCTGCCATCACGAGATTTCGATTCCACCGCCGCCTTCTATGAAAGGTTGGGCTT
CGGAATCGTTTTCCGGGACGCCGGCTGGATGATCCTCCAGCGCGGGGATCTCATGCTGGAGTTCTTCGCC
CACCCCAACTTGTTTATTGCAGCTTATAATGGTTACAAATAAAGCAATAGCATCACAAATTTCACAAATA
AAGCATTTTTTTCACTGCATTCTAGTTGTGGTTTGTCCAAACTCATCAATGTATCTTATCATGTCTGTAT
ACCGTCGACCTCTAGCTAGAGCTTGGCGTAATCATGGTCATAGCTGTTTCCTGTGTGAAATTGTTATCCG
CTCACAATTCCACACAACATACGAGCCGGAAGCATAAAGTGTAAAGCCTGGGGTGCCTAATGAGTGAGCT
AACTCACATTAATTGCGTTGCGCTCACTGCCCGCTTTCCAGTCGGGAAACCTGTCGTGCCAGCTGCATTA
ATGAATCGGCCAACGCGCGGGGAGAGGCGGTTTGCGTATTGGGCGCTCTTCCGCTTCCTCGCTCACTGAC
TCGCTGCGCTCGGTCGTTCGGCTGCGGCGAGCGGTATCAGCTCACTCAAAGGCGGTAATACGGTTATCCA
CAGAATCAGGGGATAACGCAGGAAAGAACATGTGAGCAAAAGGCCAGCAAAAGGCCAGGAACCGTAAAAA
GGCCGCGTTGCTGGCGTTTTTCCATAGGCTCCGCCCCCCTGACGAGCATCACAAAAATCGACGCTCAAGT
CAGAGGTGGCGAAACCCGACAGGACTATAAAGATACCAGGCGTTTCCCCCTGGAAGCTCCCTCGTGCGCT
CTCCTGTTCCGACCCTGCCGCTTACCGGATACCTGTCCGCCTTTCTCCCTTCGGGAAGCGTGGCGCTTTC
TCATAGCTCACGCTGTAGGTATCTCAGTTCGGTGTAGGTCGTTCGCTCCAAGCTGGGCTGTGTGCACGAA
CCCCCCGTTCAGCCCGACCGCTGCGCCTTATCCGGTAACTATCGTCTTGAGTCCAACCCGGTAAGACACG
ACTTATCGCCACTGGCAGCAGCCACTGGTAACAGGATTAGCAGAGCGAGGTATGTAGGCGGTGCTACAGA
GTTCTTGAAGTGGTGGCCTAACTACGGCTACACTAGAAGAACAGTATTTGGTATCTGCGCTCTGCTGAAG
CCAGTTACCTTCGGAAAAAGAGTTGGTAGCTCTTGATCCGGCAAACAAACCACCGCTGGTAGCGGTGGTT
TTTTTGTTTGCAAGCAGCAGATTACGCGCAGAAAAAAAGGATCTCAAGAAGATCCTTTGATCTTTTCTAC
GGGGTCTGACGCTCAGTGGAACGAAAACTCACGTTAAGGGATTTTGGTCATGAGATTATCAAAAAGGATC
TTCACCTAGATCCTTTTAAATTAAAAATGAAGTTTTAAATCAATCTAAAGTATATATGAGTAAACTTGGT
CTGACAGTTACCAATGCTTAATCAGTGAGGCACCTATCTCAGCGATCTGTCTATTTCGTTCATCCATAGT
TGCCTGACTCCCCGTCGTGTAGATAACTACGATACGGGAGGGCTTACCATCTGGCCCCAGTGCTGCAATG
ATACCGCGAGACCCACGCTCACCGGCTCCAGATTTATCAGCAATAAACCAGCCAGCCGGAAGGGCCGAGC
GCAGAAGTGGTCCTGCAACTTTATCCGCCTCCATCCAGTCTATTAATTGTTGCCGGGAAGCTAGAGTAAG
TAGTTCGCCAGTTAATAGTTTGCGCAACGTTGTTGCCATTGCTACAGGCATCGTGGTGTCACGCTCGTCG
TTTGGTATGGCTTCATTCAGCTCCGGTTCCCAACGATCAAGGCGAGTTACATGATCCCCCATGTTGTGCA
AAAAAGCGGTTAGCTCCTTCGGTCCTCCGATCGTTGTCAGAAGTAAGTTGGCCGCAGTGTTATCACTCAT
GGTTATGGCAGCACTGCATAATTCTCTTACTGTCATGCCATCCGTAAGATGCTTTTCTGTGACTGGTGAG
TACTCAACCAAGTCATTCTGAGAATAGTGTATGCGGCGACCGAGTTGCTCTTGCCCGGCGTCAATACGGG
ATAATACCGCGCCACATAGCAGAACTTTAAAAGTGCTCATCATTGGAAAACGTTCTTCGGGGCGAAAACT
CTCAAGGATCTTACCGCTGTTGAGATCCAGTTCGATGTAACCCACTCGTGCACCCAACTGATCTTCAGCA
TCTTTTACTTTCACCAGCGTTTCTGGGTGAGCAAAAACAGGAAGGCAAAATGCCGCAAAAAAGGGAATAA
GGGCGACACGGAAATGTTGAATACTCATACTCTTCCTTTTTCAATATTATTGAAGCATTTATCAGGGTTA
TTGTCTCATGAGCGGATACATATTTGAATGTATTTAGAAAAATAAACAAATAGGGGTTCCGCGCACATTT
CCCCGAAAAGTGCCACCTGACGTC
